Addgene plasmid #36467: Hox D13a
Depositing lab: Robert Ho. Depositing organization: University of Chicago. Publication: Tri-phasic expression of posterior Hox genes during development of pectoral fins in zebrafish: implications for the evolution of vertebrate paired appendages. Ahn D, Ho RK. Dev Biol. 2008 Oct 1;322(1):220-33. Epub 2008 Jul 3. 10.1016/j.ydbio.2008.06.032 PubMed 18638469.
Backbone
  Vector backbone: pGEM-T
  Backbone manufacturer: Promega
  Backbone size w/o insert (bp): 3000
  Vector type: Riboprobe Synthesis
Growth in bacteria
  Bacterial resistance: Ampicillin, 100 μg/mL
  Growth temperature: 37°C
  Growth strain: DH5alpha
  Copy number: Unknown
Gene/Insert
  Gene/Insert name: hoxa11b (alt names: homeobox D13a; hoxd13)
  Species: D. rerio (zebrafish)
  Mutation: F63I, P75Q and M133I
  GenBank ID: AAI53653.1
  Entrez Gene: hoxa11b (a.k.a. Hoxa-11, hoxa11, im:7142641)
  Promoter: T7
  Cloning method: Restriction Enzyme; 5′ cloning site SpeI (not destroyed); 3′ cloning site None (unknown if destroyed)
  Sequencing primers: 5′ T7
Terms and licenses: Academic/Nonprofit Terms; Industry Terms: Not Available to Industry
Depositor comments: Please note that Addgene's sequencing results indicate the Hox D13a insert in this plasmid has F63I, P75Q and M133I mutations when compared to GenBank entry AAI53653.1. The depositing laboratory believes these are allelic differences common with outbred strains and this is the exact plasmid they used in the associated publication.
How to cite: Hox D13a was a gift from Robert Ho (Addgene plasmid # 36467 ; http://n2t.net/addgene:36467 ; RRID:Addgene_36467)
