[The description below was written by a language model from this plasmid's Addgene catalogue record.]
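Description:
Hox D13a is a riboprobe-synthesis plasmid built on the pGEM-T backbone (about 3 kb without insert), a small bacterial cloning vector normally used for capturing PCR products. It is propagated in E. coli under ampicillin selection; the record lists its copy number as unknown and provides no feature table, so origins and other backbone elements are not itemised here.

The insert is a zebrafish (Danio rerio) posterior Hox gene sequence. The record is internally inconsistent about its identity: the plasmid name, alternative names (homeobox D13a, hoxd13) and depositor comments all point to hoxd13a, whereas the gene name and Entrez link fields list hoxa11b, so users should confirm the identity by sequencing before relying on either label. The insert size is not stated. Relative to the cited GenBank protein reference, repository sequencing found three amino-acid differences (F63I, P75Q and M133I). The depositing laboratory attributes these to allelic variation typical of outbred zebrafish strains and notes that this is the exact plasmid used in the associated work. Such substitutions are unlikely to matter for hybridisation-based applications.

The listed promoter is T7, the phage RNA polymerase promoter used for in vitro transcription of the insert. SpeI is given as an intact 5′ cloning site, with no 3′ site recorded. The orientation of the insert relative to T7, and therefore whether T7 yields sense or antisense RNA, is not stated. The construct is intended for generating labelled RNA probes for in situ hybridisation. It was used in a study of the phases of posterior Hox gene expression during zebrafish pectoral fin development.
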