>Addgene plasmid #36467 | Hox D13a | addgene partial sequence | sequence record 46672 | T7 5'-TAATACGACTCACTATAGGG-3'
GGCGGCCGCGGGAATTCGATTTACTCTTTACTTTATGCAAACCAACTCTTCAAAGATATCAATGGGATTA
ACATTTGATGCAGACGTCAGGTCTCTTCTTATCCTTGACCCGTCGGTTTTGAAACCATATAGTTACTTGT
CTCTCAGACAGGTTGGTAGAAGAAGCGATCCGCCGTCTGTTCTCCTTTGTAATGAACTTAGTGGTGTTGT
ATTCACGCTCGAGCTCTTTCAGCTGAAATTTTGTGTAAGGAACCCGCTTCTTTCTCCCGCGCTGACAGAA
TGAAGCCGCTGCTGCTTCCTCTGTTAATGATGGTTTCCAGATATGCGGGCTCCGCGTCTGGTCTTGAGAG
CAATAAAGTTGACTGCTGCAATTGTTTGACCAGTCCCAATGTTGGTGGCCTTCCATTGTCAAACAAGTCT
CATGTCTACGATCTCCCATTATTGCTCTCTGAACCACAGGTAGATCAATGAAGGCAGGGATTCTCGGATA
GGAGCCCGCGCAGCCTTGATAAAAGGCGAACTCTTTAAGCCAGCTGGAGGCTTCACCGTGGTCCACGGGT
TTATTGGCGAACTGTCCGTTTTGCTTCGCAACACCAGGCGGGAACACGGCGTTCTGTGGAACTTTGTAAC
TGTTTTCCAAATGGCATCCAATCGTGAAGGAGCCAGAGCCTATATTGGATGGAAAAGAAAAGTAAGGACT
GATAGACTCATTGCAAACTGAAGTCGGTCGATCGACAGCGGAGAGCACCGGCGCTCCTGATGTACACCGG
CTTGAGTGAGTCCCGAAGGCAGATGGGTAAACATTTATAAACTCTTCATCCAGTCCTCCTCCGTCCATAT
TCCTCAGTGCATGGGATTTAACTCATGTCAATCACTAGTGAATTCGCGGCCGCCTGCAGGTCGACCATAT
GGG
